>Addgene plasmid #136218 | pCDNA4.TO-ORF58-2xCSTREP | addgene full sequence | sequence record 291850 | Addgene NGS Result
GACGGATCGGGAGATCTCCCGATCCCCTATGGTGCACTCTCAGTACAATCTGCTCTGATGCCGCATAGTT
AAGCCAGTATCTGCTCCCTGCTTGTGTGTTGGAGGTCGCTGAGTAGTGCGCGAGCAAAATTTAAGCTACA
ACAAGGCAAGGCTTGACCGACAATTGCATGAAGAATCTGCTTAGGGTTAGGCGTTTTGCGCTGCTTCGCG
ATGTACGGGCCAGATATACGCGTTGACATTGATTATTGACTAGTTATTAATAGTAATCAATTACGGGGTC
ATTAGTTCATAGCCCATATATGGAGTTCCGCGTTACATAACTTACGGTAAATGGCCCGCCTGGCTGACCG
CCCAACGACCCCCGCCCATTGACGTCAATAATGACGTATGTTCCCATAGTAACGCCAATAGGGACTTTCC
ATTGACGTCAATGGGTGGAGTATTTACGGTAAACTGCCCACTTGGCAGTACATCAAGTGTATCATATGCC
AAGTACGCCCCCTATTGACGTCAATGACGGTAAATGGCCCGCCTGGCATTATGCCCAGTACATGACCTTA
TGGGACTTTCCTACTTGGCAGTACATCTACGTATTAGTCATCGCTATTACCATGGTGATGCGGTTTTGGC
AGTACATCAATGGGCGTGGATAGCGGTTTGACTCACGGGGATTTCCAAGTCTCCACCCCATTGACGTCAA
TGGGAGTTTGTTTTGGCACCAAAATCAACGGGACTTTCCAAAATGTCGTAACAACTCCGCCCCATTGACG
CAAATGGGCGGTAGGCGTGTACGGTGGGAGGTCTATATAAGCAGAGCTCTCCCTATCAGTGATAGAGATC
TCCCTATCAGTGATAGAGATCGTCGACGAGCTCGTTTAGTGAACCGTCAGATCGCCTGGAGACGCCATCC
ACGCTGTTTTGACCTCCATAGAAGACACCGGGACCGATCCAGCCTCCGGACTCTAGCGTTTAAACTTAAG
CTTGGTACCGAGCTCGGATCCACTAGTCCAGTGTGGTGGAATTCATGTGCCGCCTGGACAGTGAGCGCGC
TCTGTCGCTCTTCAGTTATCTGAGCGGGACGTTGGCGGCGACCCCCTTTCTGTGGTGTTTTATCTTCAAG
GCCCTGTACTCGTTCACACTCTTTACCACAGAGATCACGGCCGTGTTTTTCTGGTCGCTGCCAGTCACGC
ACTTGGCCCTGATATGCATGCGTCTGTGCCCTGCGGCGCAAAAACAGCTGGACCGGAGGCTGGAATGGAT
CTGCGCGTCAGCAGTGTTTGCTGCTGTAGTTTGCGCGGCCTTTTCTGGGTTTACATTTTCTCGTGTGCCC
TTCATACCGGGTCTGTGCGTACTTAACTGTTTACTGCTGTTACCTTATCCGCTAGCCACCGCAACGGCGG
TGTATCAGGCGCCGCCAATAGTACACAGGTACTATGAGCTGGGCTTCTGCGGAGCATTTATGGTGTACTA
CCTTCTGTTGTTTAAGAAGGTCTTTGTGTCCGGCGTTTTCTGGCTGCCCTTCATTGTCTTCTTGGTCGGG
GGACTTTTGGCATTTAGGCACCTGGAACAGCATGTGTACATCAGGGCCGGAATGCAAAGGAGGAGGGCCA
TATTCATCATGCCCGGGAAGTACATCACCTATTCAGTGTTCCAGGCCTGGGCCTACTGTAGGCGCGAGGT
TGTCGTGTTTGTGACCTTACTGCTGGCCACCCTGATATCGACGGCCTCGATCGGCCTGCTGACTCCGGTC
CTGATTGGCCTGGATAAGTATATGACGCTATTTTATGTTGGGTTACTGTCATGCGTGGGCGTATCCGTCG
CCTCCCGACGAGCGCTATTTGTTCTCCTGCCTTTGGCGGCAGTGTTGCTCACCTTGGTGCACATACTTGG
ATCAGGTCCGGATATGCTCCTAGTTAGGTCCTGCCTCTGCTGCCTATTCCTCGTGAGCATGCTGGCCGCA
ATGGGGGTCGAGATTCAGCTAATTAGGCGAAAACTCCACAGGGCACTTAACGCTCCACAGATGGTATTGG
CCCTATGCACGGTTGGAAATTTATGTATCTCATGTCTCCTGTCGGTAATAAATAAAGTTGTTGGCTCAGG
GCGGCCGCTCGAGGGAGGCGGTGGATGGAGCCACCCCCAGTTCGAGAAGGGCGGCGGCAGCGGCGGCGGC
AGCGGCGGCGGCAGCTGGAGCCACCCCCAGTTCGAGAAGGGGCCCGTTTAAACCCGCTGATCAGCCTCGA
CTGTGCCTTCTAGTTGCCAGCCATCTGTTGTTTGCCCCTCCCCCGTGCCTTCCTTGACCCTGGAAGGTGC
CACTCCCACTGTCCTTTCCTAATAAAATGAGGAAATTGCATCGCATTGTCTGAGTAGGTGTCATTCTATT
CTGGGGGGTGGGGTGGGGCAGGACAGCAAGGGGGAGGATTGGGAAGACAATAGCAGGCATGCTGGGGATG
CGGTGGGCTCTATGGCTTCTGAGGCGGAAAGAACCAGCTGGGGCTCTAGGGGGTATCCCC
[124 nt withheld, positions 2511-2634]
C
[91 nt withheld, positions 2636-2726]
A
[49 nt withheld, positions 2728-2776]
CCTTTGACGTTGGAGTCCACGTTCTTT
[37 nt withheld, positions 2804-2840]
ACCCTATCTCGGTCTATTCTTTTGATTTATAAGGGATTTTGCCGATTTCGGCCTATTGGTTAAAAAATGA
GCTGATTTAACAAAAATTTAACGCGAATTAATTCTGTGGAATGTGTGTCAGTTAGGGTGTGGAAAGTCCC
CAGGCTCCCCAGCAGGCAGAAGTATGCAAAGCATGCATCTCAATTAGTCAGCAACCAGGTGTGGAAAGTC
CCCAGGCTCCCCAGCAGGCAGAAGTATGCAAAGCATGCATCTCAATTAGTCAGCAACCATAGTCCCGCCC
CTAACTCCGCCCATCCCGCCCCTAACTCCGCCCAGTTCCGCCCATTCTCCGCCCCATGGCTGACTAATTT
TTTTTATTTATGCAGAGGCCGAGGCCGCCTCTGCCTCTGAGCTATTCCAGAAGTAGTGAGGAGGCTTTTT
TGGAGGCCTAGGCTTTTGCAAAAAGCTCCCGGGAGCTTGTATATCCATTTTCGGATCTGATCAGCACGTG
TTGACAATTAATCATCGGCATAGTATATCGGCATAGTATAATACGACAAGGTGAGGAACTAAACCATGGC
CAAGTTGACCAGTGCCGTTCCGGTGCTCACCGCGCGCGACGTCGCCGGAGCGGTCGAGTTCTGGACCGAC
CGGCTCGGGTTCTCCCGGGACTTCGTGGAGGACGACTTCGCCGGTGTGGTCCGGGACGACGTGACCCTGT
TCATCAGCGCGGTCCAGGACCAGGTGGTGCCGGACAACACCCTGGCCTGGGTGTGGGTGCGCGGCCTGGA
CGAGCTGTACGCCGAGTGGTCGGAGGTCGTGTCCACGAACTTCCGGGACGCCTCCGGGCCGGCCATGACC
GAGATCGGCGAGCAGCCGTGGGGGCGGGAGTTCGCCCTGCGCGACCCGGCCGGCAACTGCGTGCACTTCG
TGGCCGAGGAGCAGGACTGACACGTGCTACGAGATTTCGATTCCACCGCCGCCTTCTATGAAAGGTTGGG
CTTCGGAATCGTTTTCCGGGACGCCGGCTGGATGATCCTCCAGCGCGGGGATCTCATGCTGGAGTTCTTC
GCCCACCCCAACTTGTTTATTGCAGCTTATAATGGTTACAAATAAAGCAATAGCATCACAAATTTCACAA
ATAAAGCATTTTTTTCACTGCATTCTAGTTGTGGTTTGTCCAAACTCATCAATGTATCTTATCATGTCTG
TATACCGTCGACCTCTAGCTAGAGCTTGGCGTAATCATGGTCATAGCTGTTTCCTGTGTGAAATTGTTAT
CCGCTCACAATTCCACACAACATACGAGCCGGAAGCATAAAGTGTAAAGCCTGGGGTGCCTAATGAGTGA
GCTAACTCACATTAATTGCGTTGCGCTCACTGCCCGCTTTCCAGTCGGGAAACCTGTCGTGCCAGCTGCA
TTAATGAATCGGCCAACGCGCGGGGAGAGGCGGTTTGCGTATTGGGCGCTCTTCCGCTTCCTCGCTCACT
GACTCGCTGCGCTCGGTCGTTCGGCTGCGGCGAGCGGTATCAGCTCACTCAAAGGCGGTAATACGGTTAT
CCACAGAATCAGGGGATAACGCAGGAAAGAACATGTGAGCAAAAGGCCAGCAAAAGGCCAGGAACCGTAA
AAAGGCCGCGTTGCTGGCGTTTTTCCATAGGCTCCGCCCCCCTGACGAGCATCACAAAAATCGACGCTCA
AGTCAGAGGTGGCGAAACCCGACAGGACTATAAAGATACCAGGCGTTTCCCCCTGGAAGCTCCCTCGTGC
GCTCTCCTGTTCCGACCCTGCCGCTTACCGGATACCTGTCCGCCTTTCTCCCTTCGGGAAGCGTGGCGCT
TTCTCATAGCTCACGCTGTAGGTATCTCAGTTCGGTGTAGGTCGTTCGCTCCAAGCTGGGCTGTGTGCAC
GAACCCCCCGTTCAGCCCGACCGCTGCGCCTTATCCGGTAACTATCGTCTTGAGTCCAACCCGGTAAGAC
ACGACTTATCGCCACTGGCAGCAGCCACTGGTAACAGGATTAGCAGAGCGAGGTATGTAGGCGGTGCTAC
AGAGTTCTTGAAGTGGTGGCCTAACTACGGCTACACTAGAAGAACAGTATTTGGTATCTGCGCTCTGCTG
AAGCCAGTTACCTTCGGAAAAAGAGTTGGTAGCTCTTGATCCGGCAAACAAACCACCGCTGGTAGCGGTG
GTTTTTTTGTTTGCAAGCAGCAGATTACGCGCAGAAAAAAAGGATCTCAAGAAGATCCTTTGATCTTTTC
TACGGGGTCTGACGCTCAGTGGAACGAAAACTCACGTTAAGGGATTTTGGTCATGAGATTATCAAAAAGG
ATCTTCACCTAGATCCTTTTAAATTAAAAATGAAGTTTTAAATCAATCTAAAGTATATATGAGTAAACTT
GGTCTGACAGTTACCAATGCTTAATCAGTGAGGCACCTATCTCAGCGATCTGTCTATTTCGTTCATCCAT
AGTTGCCTGACTCCCCGTCGTGTAGATAACTACGATACGGGAGGGCTTACCATCTGGCCCCAGTGCTGCA
ATGATACCGCGAGACCCACGCTCACCGGCTCCAGATTTATCAGCAATAAACCAGCCAGCCGGAAGGGCCG
AGCGCAGAAGTGGTCCTGCAACTTTATCCGCCTCCATCCAGTCTATTAATTGTTGCCGGGAAGCTAGAGT
AAGTAGTTCGCCAGTTAATAGTTTGCGCAACGTTGTTGCCATTGCTACAGGCATCGTGGTGTCACGCTCG
TCGTTTGGTATGGCTTCATTCAGCTCCGGTTCCCAACGATCAAGGCGAGTTACATGATCCCCCATGTTGT
GCAAAAAAGCGGTTAGCTCCTTCGGTCCTCCGATCGTTGTCAGAAGTAAGTTGGCCGCAGTGTTATCACT
CATGGTTATGGCAGCACTGCATAATTCTCTTACTGTCATGCCATCCGTAAGATGCTTTTCTGTGACTGGT
GAGTACTCAACCAAGTCATTCTGAGAATAGTGTATGCGGCGACCGAGTTGCTCTTGCCCGGCGTCAATAC
GGGATAATACCGCGCCACATAGCAGAACTTTAAAAGTGCTCATCATTGGAAAACGTTCTTCGGGGCGAAA
ACTCTCAAGGATCTTACCGCTGTTGAGATCCAGTTCGATGTAACCCACTCGTGCACCCAACTGATCTTCA
GCATCTTTTACTTTCACCAGCGTTTCTGGGTGAGCAAAAACAGGAAGGCAAAATGCCGCAAAAAAGGGAA
TAAGGGCGACACGGAAATGTTGAATACTCATACTCTTCCTTTTTCAATATTATTGAAGCATTTATCAGGG
TTATTGTCTCATGAGCGGATACATATTTGAATGTATTTAGAAAAATAAACAAATAGGGGTTCCGCGCACA
TTTCCCCGAAAAGTGCCACCTGACGTC
Features (pLannotate 1.2.2; 22 found; start..end, strand, type, name):
     28..80      -  misc_feature   bom (fragment): basis of mobility region from pBR322
    235..614     +  enhancer       CMV enhancer: human cytomegalovirus immediate early enhancer
    615..818     +  promoter       CMV promoter: human cytomegalovirus (CMV) immediate early promoter
    820..839     +  promoter       PLtetO-1 promoter (fragment): modified phage lambda PL promoter with tet operator sites (Lutz and Bujard, 1997)
    841..860     +  promoter       PLtetO-1 promoter (fragment): modified phage lambda PL promoter with tet operator sites (Lutz and Bujard, 1997)
    868..901     +  promoter       TRE3GV promoter (fragment): 3rd-generation Tet-responsive promoter that can be activated by binding of Tet-On® 3G, optimized for retroviral and lentiviral vectors
   1025..2095    +  CDS            ORF58: ORF58_HHV8P - Protein inferred from homology: Swiss-Prot protein existence level 3. Participates in rearrangement of cellular actin to increase intercellular contacts and thereby promotes virus cell-to-cell spreadin$g. From Human herpesvirus 8 type P (isolate GK18) (HHV-8) (Kaposi's sarcoma-associated herpesvirus).
   2241..2465    +  polyA_signal   bGH poly(A) signal: bovine growth hormone polyadenylation signal
   2469..2490    +  promoter       SV40 promoter (fragment): SV40 enhancer and early promoter
   2511..2939    +  rep_origin     f1 ori (sequence partly withheld): f1 bacteriophage origin of replication; arrow indicates direction of (+) strand synthesis
   2953..3282    +  promoter       SV40 promoter: SV40 enhancer and early promoter
   3330..3377    +  promoter       EM7 promoter: synthetic bacterial promoter&nbsp
   3396..3770    +  CDS            BleoR: antibiotic-binding protein; Sh ble from Streptoalloteichus hindustanus; confers resistance to bleomycin, phleomycin, and Zeocin™
   3780..3905    +  CDS            ble (fragment): BLE_KLEPN - Experimental evidence at protein level: Swiss-Prot protein existence level 1. Binding protein with a strong affinity to the bleomycin family of antibiotics. Binds to CL990; an antimitotic-antibiotic compound. From Klebsiella pneumoniae.
   3900..4021    +  polyA_signal   SV40 poly(A) signal: SV40 polyadenylation signal
   4094..4110    -  protein_bind   lac operator: The lac repressor binds to the lac operator to inhibit transcription in E. coli. This inhibition can be relieved by adding lactose or isopropyl-β-D-thiogalactopyranoside (IPTG). lac repressor encoded by lacI
   4118..4148    -  promoter       lac promoter: promoter for the E. coli lac operon
   4163..4184    -  protein_bind   CAP binding site: CAP binding activates transcription in the presence of cAMP. E. coli catabolite activator protein
   4197..4289    -  CDS            lacI (fragment): lac repressor; lacI; The lac repressor binds to the lac operator to inhibit transcription in E. coli. This inhibition can be relieved by adding lactose or isopropyl-β-D-thiogalactopyranoside (IPTG).
   4472..5060    -  rep_origin     ori: high-copy-number ColE1/pMB1/pBR322/pUC origin of replication
   5231..6091    -  CDS            AmpR: β-lactamase; bla; confers resistance to ampicillin, carbenicillin, and related antibiotics
   6092..6196    -  promoter       AmpR promoter: bla
