[The description below was written by a language model from this plasmid's Addgene catalogue record and pLannotate feature annotations shown in this document.]
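Description:
pCDNA4.TO-ORF58-2xCSTREP is a mammalian expression plasmid of about 6.2 kb, built on the Invitrogen pCDNA4.TO backbone. It produces ORF58 of Kaposi's sarcoma-associated herpesvirus (KSHV) with a C-terminal tandem Strep tag. It is maintained in E. coli as a high-copy plasmid through a ColE1/pUC-type origin and is selected with ampicillin via the β-lactamase gene. An f1 origin is also present. For selection in mammalian cells, an SV40 early promoter drives the Sh ble (BleoR) gene, which ends in an SV40 poly(A) signal and confers Zeocin resistance. A bacterial EM7 promoter upstream of the same gene allows it to be expressed in E. coli as well.

The expression cassette consists of the human CMV immediate-early enhancer and promoter, the ORF58 coding sequence and a bovine growth hormone polyadenylation signal. Just downstream of the CMV promoter, the annotation software picked up two short fragments matching tet operator-containing promoters. These fit the pair of tet operators typical of this backbone, which make transcription repressible in cells that express the Tet repressor and inducible with tetracycline or doxycycline. In cells lacking the repressor the promoter is constitutive. The ORF58 insert was amplified from cDNA of reactivated TREx BCBL-1-RTA cells, and its annotation matches the KSHV protein thought to rearrange cellular actin and promote cell-to-cell spread of the virus. The 2xStrep tag is not annotated separately in the feature table, but the name and stated purpose place it at the C-terminus, presumably in the unannotated stretch between the ORF58 coding sequence and the poly(A) signal. The associated study mapped herpesvirus–host protein complexes globally, so the tagged protein is suited to Strep-Tactin affinity purification and identification of interacting host factors.
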