Addgene plasmid #136218: pCDNA4.TO-ORF58-2xCSTREP
Purpose: Expresses C-terminally strep tagged Kaposi's Sarcoma Associated Herpesvirus (KSHV) ORF58
Depositing lab: Britt Glaunsinger. Depositing organization: University of California, Berkeley. Publication: Global mapping of herpesvirus-host protein complexes reveals a transcription strategy for late genes. Davis ZH, Verschueren E, Jang GM, Kleffman K, Johnson JR, Park J, Von Dollen J, Maher MC, Johnson T, Newton W, Jager S, Shales M, Horner J, Hernandez RD, Krogan NJ, Glaunsinger BA. Mol Cell. 2015 Jan 22;57(2):349-60. doi: 10.1016/j.molcel.2014.11.026. Epub 2014 Dec 24. PubMed 25544563.
Backbone
  Vector backbone: pCDNA4.TO
  Backbone manufacturer: Invitrogen
  Vector type: Mammalian Expression
  Selectable markers: Zeocin
Growth in bacteria
  Bacterial resistance: Ampicillin, 100 μg/mL
  Growth temperature: 37°C
  Growth strain: DH5alpha
  Copy number: High Copy
Gene/Insert
  Gene/Insert name: ORF58
  Species: Kaposi's sarcoma-associated herpesvirus (KSHV)
  Promoter: CMV
  Cloning method: Restriction Enzyme; 5′ cloning site Unknown (unknown if destroyed)
  Sequencing primers: 5′ CGCAAATGGGCGGTAGGCGTG; 3′ TAGAAGGCACAGTCGAGGCT
Resource information
  A portion of this plasmid was derived from a plasmid made by: cDNA of reactivated TREx BCBL-1-RTA cells
Terms and licenses: Academic/Nonprofit Terms; Industry Terms: Not Available to Industry
How to cite: pCDNA4.TO-ORF58-2xCSTREP was a gift from Britt Glaunsinger (Addgene plasmid # 136218 ; http://n2t.net/addgene:136218 ; RRID:Addgene_136218)
